>Addgene plasmid #62788 | mTurquoise-Talin-C-18 | addgene full sequence | sequence record 241035 | Addgene NGS Result
AGCAACGCGGCCTTTTTACGGTTCCTGGCCTTTTGCTGGCCTTTTGCTCACATGTTCTTTCCTGCGTTAT
CCCCTGATTCTGTGGATAACCGTATTACCGCCATGCATTAGTTATTAATAGTAATCAATTACGGGGTCAT
TAGTTCATAGCCCATATATGGAGTTCCGCGTTACATAACTTACGGTAAATGGCCCGCCTGGCTGACCGCC
CAACGACCCCCGCCCATTGACGTCAATAATGACGTATGTTCCCATAGTAACGCCAATAGGGACTTTCCAT
TGACGTCAATGGGTGGAGTATTTACGGTAAACTGCCCACTTGGCAGTACATCAAGTGTATCATATGCCAA
GTACGCCCCCTATTGACGTCAATGACGGTAAATGGCCCGCCTGGCATTATGCCCAGTACATGACCTTATG
GGACTTTCCTACTTGGCAGTACATCTACGTATTAGTCATCGCTATTACCATGGTGATGCGGTTTTGGCAG
TACATCAATGGGCGTGGATAGCGGTTTGACTCACGGGGATTTCCAAGTCTCCACCCCATTGACGTCAATG
GGAGTTTGTTTTGGCACCAAAATCAACGGGACTTTCCAAAATGTCGTAACAACTCCGCCCCATTGACGCA
AATGGGCGGTAGGCGTGTACGGTGGGAGGTCTATATAAGCAGAGCTGGTTTAGTGAACCGTCAGATCCGC
TAGCGCTACCGGTCGCCACCATGGTGAGCAAGGGCGAGGAGCTGTTCACCGGGGTGGTGCCCATCCTGGT
CGAGCTGGACGGCGACGTAAACGGCCACAAGTTCAGCGTGTCCGGCGAGGGCGAGGGCGATGCCACCTAC
GGCAAGCTGACCCTGAAGTTCATCTGCACCACCGGCAAGCTGCCCGTGCCCTGGCCCACCCTCGTGACCA
CCCTGTCCTGGGGCGTGCAGTGCTTCGCCCGCTACCCCGACCACATGAAGCAGCACGACTTCTTCAAGTC
CGCCATGCCCGAAGGCTACGTCCAGGAGCGCACCATCTTCTTCAAGGACGACGGCAACTACAAGACCCGC
GCCGAGGTGAAGTTCGAGGGCGACACCCTGGTGAACCGCATCGAGCTGAAGGGCATCGACTTCAAGGAGG
ACGGCAACATCCTGGGGCACAAGCTGGAGTACAACTACATCAGCGACAACGTCTATATCACCGCCGACAA
GCAGAAGAACGGCATCAAGGCCAACTTCAAGATCCGCCACAACATCGAGGACGGCGGCGTGCAGCTCGCC
GACCACTACCAGCAGAACACCCCCATCGGCGACGGCCCCGTGCTGCTGCCCGACAACCACTACCTGAGCA
CCCAGTCCAAGCTGAGCAAAGACCCCAACGAGAAGCGCGATCACATGGTCCTGCTGGAGTTCGTGACCGC
CGCCGGGATCACTCTCGGCATGGACGAGCTGTACAAGTCCGGACTCAGATCTCGAGCTCAAGCTAGCTTC
GAATTCGCAGAAGCTGCCACCATGGTTGCGCTTTCGCTGAAGATTAGCATTGGGAATGTGGTGAAGACGA
TGCAATTTGAGCCATCTACCATGGTGTACGACGCCTGCCGCATGATTCGTGAGCGGATCCCAGAGGCCCT
GGCTGGCCCTCCCAACGACTTTGGGCTCTTTCTGTCAGATGATGACCCCAAAAAAGGCATCTGGCTAGAG
GCTGGGAAAGCTTTGGACTACTACATGCTCCGAAATGGGGACACCATGGAGTACAGAAAAAAGCAGAGAC
CCCTGAAGATACGGATGTTAGACGGAACGGTGAAGACTATCATGGTGGATGACTCCAAGACCGTCACAGA
CATGCTCATGACCATTTGTGCCCGAATTGGTATCACCAACCATGATGAGTATTCACTGGTTCGAGAGCTG
ATGGAAGAAAAGAAAGATGAGGGGACAGGGACCCTGAGAAAAGACAAGACCCTACTGCGAGATGAAAAGA
AGATGGAGAAGCTAAAGCAGAAGTTGCACACAGACGATGAGTTGAACTGGCTGGACCATGGGCGGACACT
GAGGGAACAGGGAGTGGAAGAGCATGAGACGTTGCTGCTGCGGAGAAAGTTCTTCTACTCAGACCAGAAT
GTGGATTCCCGAGACCCTGTACAGCTGAACCTTCTCTATGTGCAGGCACGAGATGACATCCTGAATGGCT
CCCATCCTGTCTCCTTTGACAAGGCCTGTGAATTTGCAGGCTTCCAGTGCCAGATCCAGTTTGGACCTCA
CAATGAACAGAAGCACAAGGCTGGCTTCCTTGACCTGAAGGACTTCCTGCCCAAGGAGTATGTGAAGCAG
AAGGGAGAGCGTAAGATCTTTCAGGCACACAAGAATTGTGGGCAGATGAGTGAAATTGAGGCCAAGGTAC
GCTACGTGAAGCTGGCCCGTTCCCTCAAGACTTACGGTGTCTCCTTCTTCCTAGTCAAGGAAAAGATGAA
GGGGAAGAATAAACTGGTGCCCAGGCTGTTGGGCATCACTAAGGAGTGTGTGATGCGTGTGGATGAGAAG
ACCAAGGAGGTGATTCAGGAATGGAGCCTCACCAACATCAAACGCTGGGCTGCCTCTCCCAAGAGCTTTA
CTCTGGACTTTGGAGACTATCAGGATGGCTACTACTCAGTACAGACGACAGAAGGCGAGCAGATCGCACA
GCTCATTGCTGGCTACATAGATATCATCCTTAAGAAGAAAAAAAGCAAGGACCATTTTGGGCTGGAGGGA
GATGAAGAGTCTACTATGTTGGAGGACTCAGTGTCTCCCAAAAAGTCAACAGTCCTTCAGCAGCAGTACA
ACCGAGTGGGGAAAGTGGAGCACGGCTCTGTGGCTCTGCCAGCCATCATGCGCTCTGGAGCCTCTGGTCC
TGAGAATTTCCAGGTGGGGAGCATGCCACCTGCCCAGCAGCAGATCACCAGTGGCCAGATGCACCGAGGA
CACATGCCACCTCTGACTTCAGCCCAGCAGGCGCTCACTGGAACCATTAACTCCAGCATGCAGGCTGTGC
AGGCTGCCCAGGCCACTCTGGATGACTTTGAGACTCTACCCCCTCTTGGCCAGGATGCTGCCTCCAAAGC
TTGGCGTAAGAACAAGATGGATGAATCAAAGCATGAGATCCACTCCCAGGTAGATGCCATCACAGCTGGC
ACTGCCTCTGTGGTAAACCTGACAGCAGGAGATCCTGCAGAGACAGACTATACAGCAGTGGGCTGTGCAG
TCACCACCATCTCTTCCAACCTGACGGAGATGTCCCGTGGGGTGAAGCTATTGGCTGCCCTGCTGGAGGA
TGAAGGCGGCAATGGCCGGCCCCTTCTGCAAGCAGCAAAGGGCCTTGCAGGGGCTGTGTCGGAACTGCTT
CGCAGTGCTCAGCCCGCCAGCGCTGAGCCTCGTCAGAACCTGCTGCAGGCAGCCGGGAACGTGGGCCAGG
CCAGTGGGGAGCTGTTGCAGCAAATTGGGGAAAGTGACACTGACCCCCACTTCCAGGATGTTCTAATGCA
GCTAGCAAACGCAGTGGCAAGTGCTGCAGCCGCCCTGGTCCTCAAGGCCAAGAGTGTGGCCCAGCGCACA
GAGGATTCCGGGCTTCAGACCCAAGTGATTGCTGCAGCTACGCAATGTGCTCTGTCCACTTCCCAGCTGG
TGGCCTGTACCAAGGTGGTAGCACCTACAATCAGCTCACCTGTGTGCCAAGAACAGCTAGTCGAGGCTGG
GCGACTGGTGGCCAAAGCTGTGGAGGGCTGTGTGTCTGCCTCGCAAGCAGCTACAGAAGATGGACAGCTG
CTTCGAGGGGTAGGAGCAGCAGCCACGGCTGTCACCCAGGCCCTCAATGAGCTGCTGCAGCACGTGAAGG
CCCACGCCACCGGAGCTGGGCCTGCCGGTCGGTATGACCAAGCCACTGATACCATCCTCACCGTCACTGA
AAACATCTTCAGCTCCATGGGTGATGCTGGGGAGATGGTGCGCCAGGCCCGCATCCTGGCCCAAGCCACC
TCAGACCTGGTCAATGCTATCAAGGCCGATGCTGAGGGGGAGAGTGATCTGGAGAACTCTAGAAAGCTCC
TGAGTGCTGCCAAGATCCTCGCTGATGCCACCGCCAAGATGGTGGAGGCGGCCAAGGGAGCAGCCGCCCA
CCCTGACAGTGAGGAACAGCAGCAGCGACTGCGTGAAGCAGCTGAGGGGCTTCGCATGGCCACCAATGCA
GCTGCGCAGAACGCCATCAAGAAGAAGTTGGTGCAGCGCCTGGAGCATGCAGCCAAGCAAGCTGCAGCCT
CTGCAACACAGACCATTGCTGCAGCCCAACATGCAGCCTCTGCCCCCAAGGCCTCTGCGGGCCCCCAGCC
CCTACTGGTGCAGAGCTGTAAGGCCGTGGCAGAGCAGATTCCGTTGCTGGTGCAGGGTGTCCGAGGAAGT
CAAGCTCAGCCTGACAGCCCTAGTGCTCAGCTCGCCCTCATTGCTGCCAGCCAGAGCTTCCTGCAGCCAG
GTGGGAAGATGGTGGCAGCGGCAAAAGCCTCAGTGCCAACAATTCAGGACCAGGCTTCAGCGATGCAGCT
GAGTCAGTGCGCAAAGAACCTAGGCACTGCCCTGGCCGAGCTGCGCACTGCTGCTCAGAAGGCTCAGGAG
GCATGTGGACCTTTGGAGATGGATTCTGCACTGAGTGTTGTACAAAATCTAGAGAAAGACCTACAGGAAA
TAAAAGCAGCAGCTCGAGATGGCAAGCTTAAGCCCTTACCTGGGGAAACAATGGAGAAGTGTACCCAAGA
TCTTGGCAACAGCACCAAAGCGGTGAGCTCTGCCATCGCCAAGCTGCTGGGGGAGATTGCCCAGGGCAAC
GAGAACTATGCAGGTATTGCAGCTCGGGATGTAGCTGGTGGACTAAGGTCACTAGCCCAGGCTGCGCGGG
GTGTGGCTGCGCTGACATCAGATCCTGCAGTGCAGGCCATTGTGCTTGACACAGCCAGCGACGTTCTGGA
CAAGGCCAGCAGCCTCATTGAAGAGGCAAAAAAAGCATCTGGACACCCAGGGGACCCAGAAAGCCAGCAA
AGGCTTGCTCAGGTAGCTAAAGCAGTGACCCAAGCCCTGAACCGCTGTGTCAGCTGCCTGCCTGGCCAAA
GAGACGTGGATAATGCCCTACGAGCCGTTGGAGATGCCAGCAAGCGACTCCTGAGTGACTTGCTTCCTCC
AAGCACGGGGACATTTCAAGAAGCACAGAGCCGATTGAATGAAGCTGCAGCTGGGTTAAATCAGGCCGCC
ACAGAACTGGTGCAAGCCTCCCGAGGAACTCCTCAGGACCTGGCTCGGGCCTCCGGCCGATTTGGACAGG
ACTTCAGCACCTTCCTGGAAGCTGGTGTGGAGATGGCCGGACAGGCCCCGAGCCAGGAGGACCGAGCCCA
GGTGGTGTCCAACCTGAAGGGCATATCCATGTCTTCAAGCAAACTTCTCCTTGCCGCTAAGGCCTTGTCC
ACAGACCCTGCTTCTCCCAACCTCAAGAGTCAGCTGGCTGCGGCTGCCCGGGCAGTGACGGACAGCATCA
ACCAGCTCATCACCATGTGCACCCAGCAGGCACCTGGCCAGAAGGAGTGTGACAATGCACTTCGGCAGCT
AGAGACAGTCCGAGAACTCCTGGAGAATCCAGTCCAGCCCATCAACGACATGTCCTACTTCGGTTGCTTG
GACAGTGTCATGGAGAACTCCAAGGTCCTAGGTGAGGCCATGACTGGCATCTCCCAAAATGCCAAGAATG
GAAATCTGCCGGAGTTTGGAGATGCCATTGCCACAGCCTCCAAGGCTCTCTGTGGCTTCACGGAGGCAGC
CGCACAGGCAGCATATCTAGTTGGTGTCTCTGACCCCAACAGCCAAGCTGGACAGCAAGGACTGGTGGAA
CCCACACAGTTTGCCCGTGCAAACCAGGCAATTCAGATGGCCTGTCAGAGTCTGGGGGAGCCTGGCTGTA
CCCAGGCCCAGGTGTTATCTGCAGCCACTATTGTAGCCAAACACACATCTGCATTGTGTAACAGCTGTCG
CCTGGCTTCCGCTAGGACTGCCAATCCCACTGCCAAGCGCCAGTTTGTACAGTCAGCCAAGGAGGTGGCC
AACAGTACAGCCAATCTTGTCAAGACCATCAAGGCACTAGATGGGGACTTCACAGAAGAGAACCGTGCCC
AGTGCCGAGCAGCCACAGCCCCTCTGCTGGAAGCTGTGGATAACCTGAGTGCCTTTGCCTCCAACCCTGA
GTTCTCCAGCGTCCCTGCCCAGATCAGCCCTGAGGGCAGAGCAGCCATGGAGCCCATTGTAATCTCTGCT
AAGACAATGTTGGAGAGTGCTGGAGGGCTCATCCAGACAGCTCGGGCGTTAGCAGTCAATCCCCGAGACC
CCCCACGTTGGTCTGTGCTAGCTGGCCACTCTCGGACTGTCTCAGATTCCATCAAGAAACTTATTACAAG
CATGAGGGACAAAGCCCCAGGGCAGCTGGAGTGTGAGACAGCCATTGCGGCTCTGAACAGCTGCTTGCGG
GACCTAGATCAGGCTTCGCTTGCCGCTGTCAGCCAGCAGCTTGCTCCCCGTGAAGGAATCTCTCAAGAGG
CTTTGCACACCCAGATGCTCACTGCAGTGCAAGAAATTTCTCATCTCATTGAGCCGCTGGCCAGCGCTGC
TCGGGCTGAAGCCTCCCAGCTGGGACACAAGGTGTCCCAAATGGCCCAGTACTTTGAACCACTCACCCTG
GCTGCAGTGGGTGCTGCGTCTAAGACCCTGAGCCACCCGCAGCAGATGGCACTTCTGGACCAGACTAAAA
CGTTGGCAGAGTCTGCCTTGCAGTTGCTATATACTGCCAAGGAGGCTGGTGGTAACCCCAAGCAAGCAGC
ACACACCCAGGAAGCCCTGGAGGAGGCTGTGCAGATGATGACAGAGGCCGTAGAAGACCTGACGACGACC
CTCAACGAAGCAGCCAGTGCTGCAGGAGTCGTTGGCGGCATGGTGGACTCTATCACTCAGGCCATCAACC
AGCTAGATGAAGGACCTATGGGTGACCCAGAAGGCTCATTCGTAGATTACCAGACAACCATGGTGAGGAC
AGCCAAGGCCATTGCTGTCACTGTTCAGGAGATGGTAACCAAGTCAAACACCAGCCCTGAAGAGCTAGGC
CCTCTTGCCAACCAGCTGACCAGTGACTATGGCCGACTGGCCTCACAAGCCAAGCCTGCAGCTGTGGCTG
CTGAAAATGAAGAGATAGGCGCTCACATCAAACACCGAGTACAGGAGCTGGGCCATGGCTGCTCTGCTCT
GGTCACCAAGGCAGGTGCCTTGCAGTGTAGCCCCAGTGATGTCTACACCAAGAAGGAGCTCATAGAGTGT
GCCCGCAGAGTGTCAGAGAAGGTCTCCCATGTTCTGGCTGCACTCCAGGCTGGGAATCGTGGTACCCAGG
CCTGCATTACAGCAGCCAGTGCTGTGTCTGGTATCATTGCTGACCTCGACACCACCATCATGTTCGCTAC
TGCTGGCACACTTAACCGTGAGGGTGCTGAAACTTTTGCTGACCACCGGGAGGGTATCTTAAAGACAGCA
AAGGTTCTTGTGGAGGACACCAAGGTCCTAGTGCAGAATGCAGCTGGGAGCCAGGAGAAGTTGGCACAAG
CCGCCCAGTCCTCCGTGGCCACCATTACCCGCCTCGCTGATGTGGTCAAGCTCGGTGCAGCCAGCCTAGG
AGCCGAAGACCCTGAAACTCAGGTGGTGCTGATCAATGCAGTAAAGGACGTAGCCAAGGCCCTGGGTGAC
CTCATCAGCGCTACGAAGGCTGCAGCGGGCAAAGTTGGGGATGACCCTGCAGTGTGGCAGCTCAAGAACT
CTGCCAAGGTGATGGTGACCAATGTGACATCATTGCTCAAGACAGTGAAGGCTGTGGAAGATGAGGCCAC
CAAAGGCACACGGGCCCTAGAGGCAACCACAGAGCACATACGTCAGGAACTGGCGGTCTTCTGTTCCCCA
GAGCCACCTGCCAAGACCTCTACCCCTGAAGACTTCATCCGAATGACCAAGGGTATTACTATGGCAACAG
CCAAAGCCGTTGCTGCTGGCAATTCCTGTCGACAGGAAGATGTCATTGCCACAGCCAATCTGAGCCGACG
GGCTATTGCGGACATGCTTCGGGCTTGCAAGGAAGCAGCTTTCCACCCAGAAGTGGCGCCTGATGTACGG
CTCCGAGCCCTGCACTATGGCCGGGAGTGTGCCAATGGTTACCTGGAACTGCTGGACCACGTGCTGCTGA
CCCTTCAGAAGCCAAACCCAGACCTGAAGCAGCAGCTAACTGGACACTCAAAGCGGGTTGCTGGCTCTGT
GACTGAGCTCATCCAGGCTGCTGAAGCCATGAAAGGAACAGAGTGGGTGGACCCAGAGGACCCTACTGTC
ATTGCTGAGAATGAGCTCTTGGGAGCCGCAGCCGCCATCGAGGCTGCAGCCAAGAAGCTGGAGCAGCTGA
AGCCCAGGGCCAAACCCAAGGAGGCGGATGAGTCCTTGAACTTTGAGGAACAAATCCTAGAAGCTGCCAA
GTCCATCGCTGCAGCCACCAGTGCACTGGTAAAGGCTGCGTCAGCAGCCCAGAGGGAGCTGGTGGCTCAA
GGAAAGGTGGGCGCCATTCCAGCCAATGCACTGGATGATGGGCAGTGGTCGCAGGGCCTCATTTCCGCTG
CCCGTATGGTGGCTGCGGCCACCAACAATCTGTGTGAAGCAGCTAACGCAGCTGTCCAGGGCCATGCTAG
CCAGGAGAAACTCATTTCCTCAGCCAAGCAAGTAGCTGCCTCCACAGCTCAGCTCCTGGTAGCTTGCAAG
GTCAAAGCAGATCAGGACTCTGAGGCAATGAAACGGCTCCAGGCTGCTGGCAATGCAGTGAAGAGGGCCT
CAGATAACCTGGTAAAGGCGGCCCAGAAAGCTGCAGCCTTCGAAGACCAGGAGAATGAGACGGTGGTGGT
GAAGGAGAAAATGGTTGGGGGCATTGCCCAGATTATCGCAGCACAGGAAGAGATGCTTCGGAAGGAACGA
GAGCTGGAAGAGGCTCGGAAAAAGCTCGCCCAGATCCGGCAGCAGCAGTACAAGTTCTTGCCTTCAGAGC
TTCGAGACGAGCACTAAAAAAGCCCTGTGTATTTAATGCAGACCCAGCCCAGAGACTGTGCCTGCCACTA
CCAAAGCCTTCTGGGCTGCTCAGGACCCAAGCTGCCCAACCCCAGCACTCCCCCAAAGTGCCTGCCAAAC
CCTGGGCCTGGCCCTGCCCAGTCCCACTGCAAGCCGTGTCCTCTCCCTGACTCCCAAGTGCCTTTGCACC
CTAGGGCCCCTAAGTGCCTGCCCCCCTCCAGAGTATTAACGCTCCAAGAGTATTATTAATGCTGCCGTAC
CTCAGTTTGAACCTGCCAGGGCCCCAGCTGCTCCAGCCTGCCAGCAGCTTCCAGCCAGTCCCCACGGCCA
CGTCAGCTCAACTCATCCCTTTTTGATACTATATCCCCTACCCAGCTACCTATGGGGCTTGAGGGTTGTA
AACCCAAACAGGTCAGACTCCCGGAATTCTGCAGTCGACGGTACCGCGGGCCCGGGATCCACCGGATCTA
GATAACTGATCATAATCAGCCATACCACATTTGTAGAGGTTTTACTTGCTTTAAAAAACCTCCCACACCT
CCCCCTGAACCTGAAACATAAAATGAATGCAATTGTTGTTGTTAACTTGTTTATTGCAGCTTATAATGGT
TACAAATAAAGCAATAGCATCACAAATTTCACAAATAAAGCATTTTTTTCACTGCATTCTAGTTGTGGTT
TGTCCAAACTCATCAATGTATCTTAACGCGTAAATTGTAAGCGTTAATATTTTGTTAAAATTCGCGTTAA
ATTTTTGTTAAATCAGCTCATTTTTTAACCAATAGGCCGAAATCGGCAAAATCCCTTATAAATCAAAAGA
ATAGACCGAGATAGGGT
[37 nt withheld, positions 9958-9994]
AAAGAACGTGGACTCCAACGTCAAAGG
[49 nt withheld, positions 10022-10070]
T
[91 nt withheld, positions 10072-10162]
G
[124 nt withheld, positions 10164-10287]
CAGGTGGCACTTTTCGGGGAAATGTGCGCGGAACCCCTATTTGTTTATTTTTCTAAATACATTCAAATAT
GTATCCGCTCATGAGACAATAACCCTGATAAATGCTTCAATAATATTGAAAAAGGAAGAGTCCTGAGGCG
GAAAGAACCAGCTGTGGAATGTGTGTCAGTTAGGGTGTGGAAAGTCCCCAGGCTCCCCAGCAGGCAGAAG
TATGCAAAGCATGCATCTCAATTAGTCAGCAACCAGGTGTGGAAAGTCCCCAGGCTCCCCAGCAGGCAGA
AGTATGCAAAGCATGCATCTCAATTAGTCAGCAACCATAGTCCCGCCCCTAACTCCGCCCATCCCGCCCC
TAACTCCGCCCAGTTCCGCCCATTCTCCGCCCCATGGCTGACTAATTTTTTTTATTTATGCAGAGGCCGA
GGCCGCCTCGGCCTCTGAGCTATTCCAGAAGTAGTGAGGAGGCTTTTTTGGAGGCCTAGGCTTTTGCAAA
GATCGATCAAGAGACAGGATGAGGATCGTTTCGCATGATTGAACAAGATGGATTGCACGCAGGTTCTCCG
GCCGCTTGGGTGGAGAGGCTATTCGGCTATGACTGGGCACAACAGACAATCGGCTGCTCTGATGCCGCCG
TGTTCCGGCTGTCAGCGCAGGGGCGCCCGGTTCTTTTTGTCAAGACCGACCTGTCCGGTGCCCTGAATGA
ACTGCAAGACGAGGCAGCGCGGCTATCGTGGCTGGCCACGACGGGCGTTCCTTGCGCAGCTGTGCTCGAC
GTTGTCACTGAAGCGGGAAGGGACTGGCTGCTATTGGGCGAAGTGCCGGGGCAGGATCTCCTGTCATCTC
ACCTTGCTCCTGCCGAGAAAGTATCCATCATGGCTGATGCAATGCGGCGGCTGCATACGCTTGATCCGGC
TACCTGCCCATTCGACCACCAAGCGAAACATCGCATCGAGCGAGCACGTACTCGGATGGAAGCCGGTCTT
GTCGATCAGGATGATCTGGACGAAGAGCATCAGGGGCTCGCGCCAGCCGAACTGTTCGCCAGGCTCAAGG
CGAGCATGCCCGACGGCGAGGATCTCGTCGTGACCCATGGCGATGCCTGCTTGCCGAATATCATGGTGGA
AAATGGCCGCTTTTCTGGATTCATCGACTGTGGCCGGCTGGGTGTGGCGGACCGCTATCAGGACATAGCG
TTGGCTACCCGTGATATTGCTGAAGAGCTTGGCGGCGAATGGGCTGACCGCTTCCTCGTGCTTTACGGTA
TCGCCGCTCCCGATTCGCAGCGCATCGCCTTCTATCGCCTTCTTGACGAGTTCTTCTGAGCGGGACTCTG
GGGTTCGAAATGACCGACCAAGCGACGCCCAACCTGCCATCACGAGATTTCGATTCCACCGCCGCCTTCT
ATGAAAGGTTGGGCTTCGGAATCGTTTTCCGGGACGCCGGCTGGATGATCCTCCAGCGCGGGGATCTCAT
GCTGGAGTTCTTCGCCCACCCTAGGGGGAGGCTAACTGAAACACGGAAGGAGACAATACCGGAAGGAACC
CGCGCTATGACGGCAATAAAAAGACAGAATAAAACGCACGGTGTTGGGTCGTTTGTTCATAAACGCGGGG
TTCGGTCCCAGGGCTGGCACTCTGTCGATACCCCACCGAGACCCCATTGGGGCCAATACGCCCGCGTTTC
TTCCTTTTCCCCACCCCACCCCCCAAGTTCGGGTGAAGGCCCAGGGCTCGCAGCCAACGTCGGGGCGGCA
GGCCCTGCCATAGCCTCAGGTTACTCATATATACTTTAGATTGATTTAAAACTTCATTTTTAATTTAAAA
GGATCTAGGTGAAGATCCTTTTTGATAATCTCATGACCAAAATCCCTTAACGTGAGTTTTCGTTCCACTG
AGCGTCAGACCCCGTAGAAAAGATCAAAGGATCTTCTTGAGATCCTTTTTTTCTGCGCGTAATCTGCTGC
TTGCAAACAAAAAAACCACCGCTACCAGCGGTGGTTTGTTTGCCGGATCAAGAGCTACCAACTCTTTTTC
CGAAGGTAACTGGCTTCAGCAGAGCGCAGATACCAAATACTGTTCTTCTAGTGTAGCCGTAGTTAGGCCA
CCACTTCAAGAACTCTGTAGCACCGCCTACATACCTCGCTCTGCTAATCCTGTTACCAGTGGCTGCTGCC
AGTGGCGATAAGTCGTGTCTTACCGGGTTGGACTCAAGACGATAGTTACCGGATAAGGCGCAGCGGTCGG
GCTGAACGGGGGGTTCGTGCACACAGCCCAGCTTGGAGCGAACGACCTACACCGAACTGAGATACCTACA
GCGTGAGCTATGAGAAAGCGCCACGCTTCCCGAAGGGAGAAAGGCGGACAGGTATCCGGTAAGCGGCAGG
GTCGGAACAGGAGAGCGCACGAGGGAGCTTCCAGGGGGAAACGCCTGGTATCTTTATAGTCCTGTCGGGT
TTCGCCACCTCTGACTTGAGCGTCGATTTTTGTGATGCTCGTCAGGGGGGCGGAGCCTATGGAAAAACGC
C
Features (pLannotate 1.2.2; 16 found; start..end, strand, type, name):
     42..101     +  rep_origin     RSF ori (fragment): Plasmids containing the RSF 1030 origin of replication can be propagated in E. coli cells that contain additional plasmids with compatible origins.
    169..472     +  enhancer       CMV enhancer: human cytomegalovirus immediate early enhancer
    473..676     +  promoter       CMV promoter: human cytomegalovirus (CMV) immediate early promoter
    721..1437    +  CDS            mTurquoise: mTurquoise is a basic (constitutively fluorescent) cyan fluorescent protein published in 2010, derived from Aequorea victoria. It has low acid sensitivity.
   1438..1464    +  misc_feature   MCS (fragment): multiple cloning site
   1492..9114    +  CDS            Tln1: TLN1_MOUSE - Also known as Tln. Experimental evidence at protein level: Swiss-Prot protein existence level 1. Probably involved in connections of major cytoskeletal structures to the plasma membrane. High molecular weight cytoskeletal protein concentrated at regions of cell-substratum contact and, in lymphocytes, at cell-cell contacts. From Mus musculus (Mouse).
   9544..9580    +  misc_feature   MCS (fragment): multiple cloning site
   9597..9681    +  CDS            large T antigen (fragment): large T antigen from SV40 (simian virus 40)
   9704..9825    +  polyA_signal   SV40 poly(A) signal: SV40 polyadenylation signal
   9859..10287   -  rep_origin     f1 ori (sequence partly withheld): f1 bacteriophage origin of replication; arrow indicates direction of (+) strand synthesis
  10314..10418   +  promoter       AmpR promoter: bla
  10420..10777   +  promoter       SV40 promoter: SV40 enhancer and early promoter
  10812..11606   +  CDS            NeoR/KanR: aminoglycoside phosphotransferase from Tn5; aph(3')-II (or nptII); confers resistance to neomycin, kanamycin, and G418 (Geneticin®)
  11627..11779   +  CDS            ble (fragment): BLE_KLEPN - Experimental evidence at protein level: Swiss-Prot protein existence level 1. Binding protein with a strong affinity to the bleomycin family of antibiotics. Binds to CL990; an antimitotic-antibiotic compound. From Klebsiella pneumoniae.
  11838..11885   +  polyA_signal   HSV TK poly(A) signal: herpes simplex virus thymidine kinase polyadenylation signal (Cole and Stacy, 1985)
  12214..12802   +  rep_origin     ori: high-copy-number ColE1/pMB1/pBR322/pUC origin of replication
