[The description below was written by a language model from this plasmid's Addgene catalogue record and pLannotate feature annotations shown in this document.]
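Description:
mTurquoise-Talin-C-18 is a mammalian expression plasmid of about 12.8 kb, built on a C1-type fluorescent protein cloning vector, that produces mouse talin-1 (Tln1) fused at its N terminus to the cyan fluorescent protein mTurquoise. The human cytomegalovirus immediate early enhancer and promoter drive the fusion. The mTurquoise coding sequence comes first, followed by a short stretch of residual multiple cloning site that acts as the linker, and then the roughly 7.6 kb talin open reading frame, which is recorded as unmutated. Transcripts are terminated by the SV40 polyadenylation signal. The small "large T antigen" fragment annotated just upstream of that signal is most likely part of the SV40-derived terminator region rather than a functional element.

The plasmid is maintained at high copy in E. coli through a ColE1/pUC-type origin, and an f1 origin is also present. A single Tn5 aminoglycoside phosphotransferase gene (NeoR/KanR) serves as the marker in both hosts. A bacterial bla-type promoter expresses it for kanamycin selection in E. coli, while the adjacent SV40 enhancer/early promoter and the HSV TK polyadenylation signal allow G418 selection of stably transfected mammalian cells. The short RSF ori and ble fragments in the annotation appear to be partial sequence matches and not working parts.

Talin links integrins to the actin cytoskeleton and concentrates at sites of cell-substratum contact, so this construct is intended as a focal adhesion localization marker for fluorescence imaging. The record lists excitation near 434 nm and emission near 474 nm, which suits cyan-channel imaging alongside other fluorescent colours.
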