Addgene plasmid #62788: mTurquoise-Talin-C-18
Purpose: Localization: Talin/Focal Adhesions, C1 Cloning Vector, Excitation:434, Emission:474
Depositing lab: Michael Davidson. Depositing organization: Florida State University, Tallahassee.
Backbone
  Vector backbone: C1 Cloning Vector
  Vector type: Mammalian Expression
  Selectable markers: Neomycin (select with G418)
Growth in bacteria
  Bacterial resistance: Kanamycin, 50 μg/mL
  Growth temperature: 37°C
  Growth strain: DH5alpha
  Copy number: High Copy
Gene/Insert
  Gene/Insert name: Talin (alt name: Talin1)
  Species: M. musculus (mouse)
  Mutation: none
  Promoter: CMV
  Tag / fusion protein: mTurquoise (N terminal on backbone)
  Cloning method: Unknown
  Sequencing primers: 5′ CMV-F; 3′ SV40pA-R
Terms and licenses: Academic/Nonprofit Terms; Industry Terms
How to cite: mTurquoise-Talin-C-18 was a gift from Michael Davidson (Addgene plasmid # 62788 ; http://n2t.net/addgene:62788 ; RRID:Addgene_62788)
